>Addgene plasmid #68669 | pMpGWB404 | depositor full sequence | sequence record 128948 | pMpGWB404 sequence 12893 bps
TTTCACGCCCTTTTAAATATCCGATTATTCTAATAAACGCTCTTTTCTCTTAGGTTTACCCGCCAATATA
TCCTGTCAAACACTGATAGTTTAAACTGAAGGCGGGAAACGACAATCTGATCCAAGCTCAAGCTGCTCTA
GCATTCGCCATTCAGGCTGCGCAACTGTTGGGAAGGGCGATCGGTGCGGGCCTCTTCGCTATTACGCCAG
CTGGCGAAAGGGGGATGTGCTGCAAGGCGATTAAGTTGGGTAACGCCAGGGTTTTCCCAGTCACGACGTT
GTAAAACGACGGCCAGTGCCAAGCTTGCATGCCTGCAGGTCGACTCTAATCAAACAAGTTTGTACAAAAA
AGCTGAACGAGAAACGTAAAATGATATAAATATCAATATATTAAATTAGATTTTGCATAAAAAACAGACT
ACATAATACTGTAAAACACAACATATCCAGTCACTATGGCGGCCCCTCGAGGGGCCGCATTAGGCACCCC
AGGCTTTACACTTTATGCTTCCGGCTCGTATAATGTGTGGATTTTGAGTTAGGATCCGTCGAGATTTTCA
GGAGCTAAGGAAGCTAAAATGGAGAAAAAAATCACTGGATATACCACCGTTGATATATCCCAATGGCATC
GTAAAGAACATTTTGAGGCATTTCAGTCAGTTGCTCAATGTACCTATAACCAGACCGTTCAGCTGGATAT
TACGGCCTTTTTAAAGACCGTAAAGAAAAATAAGCACAAGTTTTATCCGGCCTTTATTCACATTCTTGCC
CGCCTGATGAATGCTCATCCGGAATTCCGTATGGCAATGAAAGACGGTGAGCTGGTGATATGGGATAGTG
TTCACCCTTGTTACACCGTTTTCCATGAGCAAACTGAAACGTTTTCATCGCTCTGGAGTGAATACCACGA
CGATTTCCGGCAGTTTCTACACATATATTCGCAAGATGTGGCGTGTTACGGTGAAAACCTGGCCTATTTC
CCTAAAGGGTTTATTGAGAATATGTTTTTCGTCTCAGCCAATCCCTGGGTGAGTTTCACCAGTTTTGATT
TAAACGTGGCCAATATGGACAACTTCTTCGCCCCCGTTTTCACCATGGGCAAATATTATACGCAAGGCGA
CAAGGTGCTGATGCCGCTGGCGATTCAGGTTCATCATGCCGTTTGTGATGGCTTCCATGTCGGCAGAATG
CTTAATGAATTACAACAGTACTGCGATGAGTGGCAGGGCGGGGCGTAAAGATCTGGATCCGGCTTACTAA
AAGCCAGATAACAGTATGCGTATTTGCGCGCTGATTTTTGCGGTATAAGAATATATACTGATATGTATAC
CCGAAGTATGTCAAAAAGAGGTATGCTATGAAGCAGCGTATTACAGTGACAGTTGACAGCGACAGCTATC
AGTTGCTCAAGGCATATATGATGTCAATATCTCCGGTCTGGTAAGCACAACCATGCAGAATGAAGCCCGT
CGTCTGCGTGCCGAACGCTGGAAAGCGGAAAATCAGGAAGGGATGGCTGAGGTCGCCCGGTTTATTGAAA
TGAACGGCTCTTTTGCTGACGAGAACAGGGGCTGGTGAAATGCAGTTTAAGGTTTACACCTATAAAAGAG
AGAGCCGTTATCGTCTGTTTGTGGATGTACAGAGTGATATTATTGACACGCCCGGGCGACGGATGGTGAT
CCCCCTGGCCAGTGCACGTCTGCTGTCAGATAAAGTCCCCCGTGAACTTTACCCGGTGGTGCATATCGGG
GATGAAAGCTGGCGCATGATGACCACCGATATGGCCAGTGTGCCGGTCTCCGTTATCGGGGAAGAAGTGG
CTGATCTCAGCCACCGCGAAAATGACATCAAAAACGCCATTAACCTGATGTTCTGGGGAATATAAATGTC
AGGCTCCCTTATACACAGCCAGTCTGCAGGTCGACCATAGTGACTGGATATGTTGTGTTTTACAGTATTA
TGTAGCTCTGTTTTTTATGCAAAATCTAATTTAATATATTGATATTTATATCATTTTACGTTTCTCGTTC
AGCTTTCTTGTACAAAGTGGTTCGATCTAGAGGATCCCCGGGTGGTCAGTCCCTTATGTTACGTCCTGTA
GAAACCCCAACCCGTGAAATCAAAAAACTCGACGGCCTGTGGGCATTCAGTCTGGATCGCGAAAACTGTG
GAATTGATCAGCGTTGGTGGGAAAGCGCGTTACAAGAAAGCCGGGCAATTGCTGTGCCAGGCAGTTTTAA
CGATCAGTTCGCCGATGCAGATATTCGTAATTATGCGGGCAACGTCTGGTATCAGCGCGAAGTCTTTATA
CCGAAAGGTTGGGCAGGCCAGCGTATCGTGCTGCGTTTCGATGCGGTCACTCATTACGGCAAAGTGTGGG
TCAATAATCAGGAAGTGATGGAGCATCAGGGCGGCTATACGCCATTTGAAGCCGATGTCACGCCGTATGT
TATTGCCGGGAAAAGTGTACGTATCACCGTTTGTGTGAACAACGAACTGAACTGGCAGACTATCCCGCCG
GGAATGGTGATTACCGACGAAAACGGCAAGAAAAAGCAGTCTTACTTCCATGATTTCTTTAACTATGCCG
GAATCCATCGCAGCGTAATGCTCTACACCACGCCGAACACCTGGGTGGACGATATCACCGTGGTGACGCA
TGTCGCGCAAGACTGTAACCACGCGTCTGTTGACTGGCAGGTGGTGGCCAATGGTGATGTCAGCGTTGAA
CTGCGTGATGCGGATCAACAGGTGGTTGCAACTGGACAAGGCACTAGCGGGACTTTGCAAGTGGTGAATC
CGCACCTCTGGCAACCGGGTGAAGGTTATCTCTATGAACTGTGCGTCACAGCCAAAAGCCAGACAGAGTG
TGATATCTACCCGCTTCGCGTCGGCATCCGGTCAGTGGCAGTGAAGGGCGAACAGTTCCTGATTAACCAC
AAACCGTTCTACTTTACTGGCTTTGGTCGTCATGAAGATGCGGACTTGCGTGGCAAAGGATTCGATAACG
TGCTGATGGTGCACGACCACGCATTAATGGACTGGATTGGGGCCAACTCCTACCGTACCTCGCATTACCC
TTACGCTGAAGAGATGCTCGACTGGGCAGATGAACATGGCATCGTGGTGATTGATGAAACTGCTGCTGTC
GGCTTTAACCTCTCTTTAGGCATTGGTTTCGAAGCGGGCAACAAGCCGAAAGAACTGTACAGCGAAGAGG
CAGTCAACGGGGAAACTCAGCAAGCGCACTTACAGGCGATTAAAGAGCTGATAGCGCGTGACAAAAACCA
CCCAAGCGTGGTGATGTGGAGTATTGCCAACGAACCGGATACCCGTCCGCAAGGTGCACGGGAATATTTC
GCGCCACTGGCGGAAGCAACGCGTAAACTCGACCCGACGCGTCCGATCACCTGCGTCAATGTAATGTTCT
GCGACGCTCACACCGATACCATCAGCGATCTCTTTGATGTGCTGTGCCTGAACCGTTATTACGGATGGTA
TGTCCAAAGCGGCGATTTGGAAACGGCAGAGAAGGTACTGGAAAAAGAACTTCTGGCCTGGCAGGAGAAA
CTGCATCAGCCGATTATCATCACCGAATACGGCGTGGATACGTTAGCCGGGCTGCACTCAATGTACACCG
ACATGTGGAGTGAAGAGTATCAGTGTGCATGGCTGGATATGTATCACCGCGTCTTTGATCGCGTCAGCGC
CGTCGTCGGTGAACAGGTATGGAATTTCGCCGATTTTGCGACCTCGCAAGGCATATTGCGCGTTGGCGGT
AACAAGAAAGGGATCTTCACTCGCGACCGCAAACCGAAGTCGGCGGCTTTTCTGCTGCAAAAACGCTGGA
CTGGCATGAACTTCGGTGAAAAACCGCAGCAGGGAGGCAAACAATGAATCAACAACTCTCCTGGCGCACC
ATCGTCGGCTACAGCCTCGGGAATTGCTACCGAGCTCGAATTTCCCCGATCGTTCAAACATTTGGCAATA
AAGTTTCTTAAGATTGAATCCTGTTGCCGGTCTTGCGATGATTATCATATAATTTCTGTTGAATTACGTT
AAGCATGTAATAATTAACATGTAATGCATGACGTTATTTATGAGATGGGTTTTTATGATTAGAGTCCCGC
AATTATACATTTAATACGCGATAGAAAACAAAATATAGCGCGCAAACTAGGATAAATTATCGCGCGCGGT
GTCATCTATGTTACTAGATCGGGAATTGGTTCCGGAACCAATTCGTAATCATGGTCATAGCTGTTTCCTG
TGTGAAATTGTTATCCGCTCACAATTCCACACAACATACGAGCCGGAAGCATAAAGTGTAAAGCCTGGGG
TGCCTAATGAGTGAGCTAACTCACATTAGGCTGAATTAGGCGCGCCTATTTCTGAATTCAACACATTGCG
GACGTTTTTAATGTACTGAATTAACGCCGAATTAATTCGGGGGATCTGGATTTTAGTACTGGATTTTGGT
TTTAGGAATTAGAAATTTTATTGATAGAAGTATTTTACAAATACAAATACATACTAAGGGTTTCTTATAT
GCTCAACACATGAGCGAAACCCTATAGGAACCCTAATTCCCTTATCTGGGAACTACTCACACATTATTAT
GGAGAAACTCGAGCTTGTCGATCGACTCTAGCTAGAGGATCGATCCGAACCCCAGAGTCCCGCTCAGAAG
AACTCGTCAAGAAGGCGATAGAAGGCGATGCGCTGCGAATCGGGAGCGGCGATACCGTAAAGCACGAGGA
AGCGGTCAGCCCATTCGCCGCCAAGCTCTTCAGCAATATCACGGGTAGCCAACGCTATGTCCTGATAGCG
GTCCGCCACACCCAGCCGGCCACAGTCGATGAATCCAGAAAAGCGGCCATTTTCCACCATGATATTCGGC
AAGCAGGCATCGCCATGTGTCACGACGAGATCCTCGCCGTCGGGCATGCGCGCCTTGAGCCTGGCGAACA
GTTCGGCTGGCGCGAGCCCCTGATGCTCTTCGTCCAGATCATCCTGATCGACAAGACCGGCTTCCATCCG
AGTACGTGCTCGCTCGATGCGATGTTTCGCTTGGTGGTCGAATGGGCAGGTAGCCGGATCAAGCGTATGC
AGCCGCCGCATTGCATCAGCCATGATGGATACTTTCTCGGCAGGAGCAAGGTGAGATGACAGGAGATCCT
GCCCCGGCACTTCGCCCAATAGCAGCCAGTCCCTTCCCGCTTCAGTGACAACGTCGAGCACAGCTGCGCA
AGGAACGCCCGTCGTGGCCAGCCACGATAGCCGCGCTGCCTCGTCCTGGAGTTCATTCAGGGCACCGGAC
AGGTCGGTCTTGACAAAAAGAACCGGGCGCCCCTGCGCTGACAGCCGGAACACGGCGGCATCAGAGCAGC
CGATTGTCTGTTGTGCCCAGTCATAGCCGAATAGCCTCTCCACCCAAGCGGCCGGAGAACCTGCGTGCAA
TCCATCTTGTTCAATCCCCATGGTCGATCGACAGATCTGCGAAAGCTCGAGAGAGATAGATTTGTAGAGA
GAGACTGGTGATTTCAGCGTGTCCTCTCCAAATGAAATGAACTTCCTTATATAGAGGAAGGGTCTTGCGA
AGGATAGTGGGATTGTGCGTCATCCCTTACGTCAGTGGAGATATCACATCAATCCACTTGCTTTGAAGAC
GTGGTTGGAACGTCTTCTTTTTCCACGATGCTCCTCGTGGGTGGGGGTCCATCTTTGGGACCACTGTCGG
CAGAGGCATCTTGAACGATAGCCTTTCCTTTATCGCAATGATGGCATTTGTAGGTGCCACCTTCCTTTTC
TACTGTCCTTTTGATGAAGTGACAGATAGCTGGGCAATGGAATCCGAGGAGGTTTCCCGATATTACCCTT
TGTTGAAAAGTCTCAATAGCCCTTTGGTCTTCTGAGACTGTATCTTTGATATTCTTGGAGTAGACGAGAG
TGTCGTGCTCCACCATGTTCACATCAATCCACTTGCTTTGAAGACGTGGTTGGAACGTCTTCTTTTTCCA
CGATGCTCCTCGTGGGTGGGGGTCCATCTTTGGGACCACTGTCGGCAGAGGCATCTTGAACGATAGCCTT
TCCTTTATCGCAATGATGGCATTTGTAGGTGCCACCTTCCTTTTCTACTGTCCTTTTGATGAAGTGACAG
ATAGCTGGGCAATGGAATCCGAGGAGGTTTCCCGATATTACCCTTTGTTGAAAAGTCTCAATAGCCCTTT
GGTCTTCTGAGACTGTATCTTTGATATTCTTGGAGTAGACGAGAGTGTCGTGCTCCACCATGTTGGCAAG
CTGCTCTAGCCAATACGCAAACCGAATTCAGAAATAAATTCAGCCTAATTCGGCGTTAATTCAGTACATT
AAAAACGTCCGCAATGTGTTATTAAGTTGTCTAAGCGTCAATTTGTTTACACCACAATATATCCTGCCAC
CAGCCAGCCAACAGCTCCCCGACCGGCAGCTCGGCACAAAATCACCACTCGATACAGGCAGCCCATCAGT
CCGGGACGGCGTCAGCGGGAGAGCCGTTGTAAGGCGGCAGACTTTGCTCATGTTACCGATGCTATTCGGA
AGAACGGCAACTAAGCTGCCGGGTTTGAAACACGGATGATCTCGCGGAGGGTAGCATGTTGATTGTAACG
ATGACAGAGCGTTGCTGCCTGTGATCAATTCGGGCACGAACCCAGTGGACATAAGCCTGTTCGGTTCGTA
AGCTGTAATGCAAGTAGCGTATGCGCTCACGCAACTGGTCCAGAACCTTGACCGAACGCAGCGGTGGTAA
CGGCGCAGTGGCGGTTTTCATGGCTTGTTATGACTGTTTTTTTGGGGTACAGTCTATGCCTCGGGCATCC
AAGCAGCAAGCGCGTTACGCCGTGGGTCGATGTTTGATGTTATGGAGCAGCAACGATGTTACGCAGCAGG
GCAGTCGCCCTAAAACAAAGTTAAACATCATGGGGGAAGCGGTGATCGCCGAAGTATCGACTCAACTATC
AGAGGTAGTTGGCGTCATCGAGCGCCATCTCGAACCGACGTTGCTGGCCGTACATTTGTACGGCTCCGCA
GTGGATGGCGGCCTGAAGCCACACAGTGATATTGATTTGCTGGTTACGGTGACCGTAAGGCTTGATGAAA
CAACGCGGCGAGCTTTGATCAACGACCTTTTGGAAACTTCGGCTTCCCCTGGAGAGAGCGAGATTCTCCG
CGCTGTAGAAGTCACCATTGTTGTGCACGACGACATCATTCCGTGGCGTTATCCAGCTAAGCGCGAACTG
CAATTTGGAGAATGGCAGCGCAATGACATTCTTGCAGGTATCTTCGAGCCAGCCACGATCGACATTGATC
TGGCTATCTTGCTGACAAAAGCAAGAGAACATAGCGTTGCCTTGGTAGGTCCAGCGGCGGAGGAACTCTT
TGATCCGGTTCCTGAACAGGATCTATTTGAGGCGCTAAATGAAACCTTAACGCTATGGAACTCGCCGCCC
GACTGGGCTGGCGATGAGCGAAATGTAGTGCTTACGTTGTCCCGCATTTGGTACAGCGCAGTAACCGGCA
AAATCGCGCCGAAGGATGTCGCTGCCGACTGGGCAATGGAGCGCCTGCCGGCCCAGTATCAGCCCGTCAT
ACTTGAAGCTAGACAGGCTTATCTTGGACAAGAAGAAGATCGCTTGGCCTCGCGCGCAGATCAGTTGGAA
GAATTTGTCCACTACGTGAAAGGCGAGATCACCAAGGTAGTCGGCAAATAATGTCTAGCTAGAAATTCGT
TCAAGCCGACGCCGCTTCGCGGCGCGGCTTAACTCAAGCGTTAGATGCACTAAGCACATAATTGCTCACA
GCCAAACTATCAGGTCAAGTCTGCTTTTATTATTTTTAAGCGTGCATAATAAGCCCTACACAAATTGGGA
GATATATCATGCATGACCAAAATCCCTTAACGTGAGTTTTCGTTCCACTGAGCGTCAGACCCCGTAGAAA
AGATCAAAGGATCTTCTTGAGATCCTTTTTTTCTGCGCGTAATCTGCTGCTTGCAAACAAAAAAACCACC
GCTACCAGCGGTGGTTTGTTTGCCGGATCAAGAGCTACCAACTCTTTTTCCGAAGGTAACTGGCTTCAGC
AGAGCGCAGATACCAAATACTGTCCTTCTAGTGTAGCCGTAGTTAGGCCACCACTTCAAGAACTCTGTAG
CACCGCCTACATACCTCGCTCTGCTAATCCTGTTACCAGTGGCTGCTGCCAGTGGCGATAAGTCGTGTCT
TACCGGGTTGGACTCAAGACGATAGTTACCGGATAAGGCGCAGCGGTCGGGCTGAACGGGGGGTTCGTGC
ACACAGCCCAGCTTGGAGCGAACGACCTACACCGAACTGAGATACCTACAGCGTGAGCTATGAGAAAGCG
CCACGCTTCCCGAAGGGAGAAAGGCGGACAGGTATCCGGTAAGCGGCAGGGTCGGAACAGGAGAGCGCAC
GAGGGAGCTTCCAGGGGGAAACGCCTGGTATCTTTATAGTCCTGTCGGGTTTCGCCACCTCTGACTTGAG
CGTCGATTTTTGTGATGCTCGTCAGGGGGGCGGAGCCTATGGAAAAACGCCAGCAACGCGGCCTTTTTAC
GGTTCCTGGCCTTTTGCTGGCCTTTTGCTCACATGTTCTTTCCTGCGTTATCCCCTGATTCTGTGGATAA
CCGTATTACCGCCTTTGAGTGAGCTGATACCGCTCGCCGCAGCCGAACGACCGAGCGCAGCGAGTCAGTG
AGCGAGGAAGCGGAAGAGCGCCTGATGCGGTATTTTCTCCTTACGCATCTGTGCGGTATTTCACACCGCA
TATGGTGCACTCTCAGTACAATCTGCTCTGATGCCGCATAGTTAAGCCAGTATACACTCCGCTATCGCTA
CGTGACTGGGTCATGGCTGCGCCCCGACACCCGCCAACACCCGCTGACGCGCCCTGACGGGCTTGTCTGC
TCCCGGCATCCGCTTACAGACAAGCTGTGACCGTCTCCGGGAGCTGCATGTGTCAGAGGTTTTCACCGTC
ATCACCGAAACGCGCGAGGCAGGGTGCCTTGATGTGGGCGCCGGCGGTCGAGTGGCGACGGCGCGGCTTG
TCCGCGCCCTGGTAGATTGCCTGGCCGTAGGCCAGCCATTTTTGAGCGGCCAGCGGCCGCGATAGGCCGA
CGCGAAGCGGCGGGGCGTAGGGAGCGCAGCGACCGAAGGGTAGGCGCTTTTTGCAGCTCTTCGGCTGTGC
GCTGGCCAGACAGTTATGCACAGGCCAGGCGGGTTTTAAGAGTTTTAATAAGTTTTAAAGAGTTTTAGGC
GGAAAAATCGCCTTTTTTCTCTTTTATATCAGTCACTTACATGTGTGACCGGTTCCCAATGTACGGCTTT
GGGTTCCCAATGTACGGGTTCCGGTTCCCAATGTACGGCTTTGGGTTCCCAATGTACGTGCTATCCACAG
GAAAGAGACCTTTTCGACCTTTTTCCCCTGCTAGGGCAATTTGCCCTAGCATCTGCTCCGTACATTAGGA
ACCGGCGGATGCTTCGCCCTCGATCAGGTTGCGGTAGCGCATGACTAGGATCGGGCCAGCCTGCCCCGCC
TCCTCCTTCAAATCGTACTCCGGCAGGTCATTTGACCCGATCAGCTTGCGCACGGTGAAACAGAACTTCT
TGAACTCTCCGGCGCTGCCACTGCGTTCGTAGATCGTCTTGAACAACCATCTGGCTTCTGCCTTGCCTGC
GGCGCGGCGTGCCAGGCGGTAGAGAAAACGGCCGATGCCGGGATCGATCAAAAAGTAATCGGGGTGAACC
GTCAGCACGTCCGGGTTCTTGCCTTCTGTGATCTCGCGGTACATCCAATCAGCTAGCTCGATCTCGATGT
ACTCCGGCCGCCCGGTTTCGCTCTTTACGATCTTGTAGCGGCTAATCAAGGCTTCACCCTCGGATACCGT
CACCAGGCGGCCGTTCTTGGCCTTCTTCGTACGCTGCATGGCAACGTGCGTGGTGTTTAACCGAATGCAG
GTTTCTACCAGGTCGTCTTTCTGCTTTCCGCCATCGGCTCGCCGGCAGAACTTGAGTACGTCCGCAACGT
GTGGACGGAACACGCGGCCGGGCTTGTCTCCCTTCCCTTCCCGGTATCGGTTCATGGATTCGGTTAGATG
GGAAACCGCCATCAGTACCAGGTCGTAATCCCACACACTGGCCATGCCGGCCGGCCCTGCGGAAACCTCT
ACGTGCCCGTCTGGAAGCTCGTAGCGGATCACCTCGCCAGCTCGTCGGTCACGCTTCGACAGACGGAAAA
CGGCCACGTCCATGATGCTGCGACTATCGCGGGTGCCCACGTCATAGAGCATCGGAACGAAAAAATCTGG
TTGCTCGTCGCCCTTGGGCGGCTTCCTAATCGACGGCGCACCGGCTGCCGGCGGTTGCCGGGATTCTTTG
CGGATTCGATCAGCGGCCGCTTGCCACGATTCACCGGGGCGTGCTTCTGCCTCGATGCGTTGCCGCTGGG
CGGCCTGCGCGGCCTTCAACTTCTCCACCAGGTCATCACCCAGCGCCGCGCCGATTTGTACCGGGCCGGA
TGGTTTGCGACCGCTCACGCCGATTCCTCGGGCTTGGGGGTTCCAGTGCCATTGCAGGGCCGGCAGACAA
CCCAGCCGCTTACGCCTGGCCAACCGCCCGTTCCTCCACACATGGGGCATTCCACGGCGTCGGTGCCTGG
TTGTTCTTGATTTTCCATGCCGCCTCCTTTAGCCGCTAAAATTCATCTACTCATTTATTCATTTGCTCAT
TTACTCTGGTAGCTGCGCGATGTATTCAGATAGCAGCTCGGTAATGGTCTTGCCTTGGCGTACCGCGTAC
ATCTTCAGCTTGGTGTGATCCTCCGCCGGCAACTGAAAGTTGACCCGCTTCATGGCTGGCGTGTCTGCCA
GGCTGGCCAACGTTGCAGCCTTGCTGCTGCGTGCGCTCGGACGGCCGGCACTTAGCGTGTTTGTGCTTTT
GCTCATTTTCTCTTTACCTCATTAACTCAAATGAGTTTTGATTTAATTTCAGCGGCCAGCGCCTGGACCT
CGCGGGCAGCGTCGCCCTCGGGTTCTGATTCAAGAACGGTTGTGCCGGCGGCGGCAGTGCCTGGGTAGCT
CACGCGCTGCGTGATACGGGACTCAAGAATGGGCAGCTCGTACCCGGCCAGCGCCTCGGCAACCTCACCG
CCGATGCGCGTGCCTTTGATCGCCCGCGACACGACAAAGGCCGCTTGTAGCCTTCCATCCGTGACCTCAA
TGCGCTGCTTAACCAGCTCCACCAGGTCGGCGGTGGCCCATATGTCGTAAGGGCTTGGCTGCACCGGAAT
CAGCACGAAGTCGGCTGCCTTGATCGCGGACACAGCCAAGTCCGCCGCCTGGGGCGCTCCGTCGATCACT
ACGAAGTCGCGCCGGCCGATGGCCTTCACGTCGCGGTCAATCGTCGGGCGGTCGATGCCGACAACGGTTA
GCGGTTGATCTTCCCGCACGGCCGCCCAATCGCGGGCACTGCCCTGGGGATCGGAATCGACTAACAGAAC
ATCGGCCCCGGCGAGTTGCAGGGCGCGGGCTAGATGGGTTGCGATGGTCGTCTTGCCTGACCCGCCTTTC
TGGTTAAGTACAGCGATAACCTTCATGCGTTCCCCTTGCGTATTTGTTTATTTACTCATCGCATCATATA
CGCAGCGACCGCATGACGCAAGCTGTTTTACTCAAATACACATCACCTTTTTAGACGGCGGCGCTCGGTT
TCTTCAGCGGCCAAGCTGGCCGGCCAGGCCGCCAGCTTGGCATCAGACAAACCGGCCAGGATTTCATGCA
GCCGCACGGTTGAGACGTGCGCGGGCGGCTCGAACACGTACCCGGCCGCGATCATCTCCGCCTCGATCTC
TTCGGTAATGAAAAACGGTTCGTCCTGGCCGTCCTGGTGCGGTTTCATGCTTGTTCCTCTTGGCGTTCAT
TCTCGGCGGCCGCCAGGGCGTCGGCCTCGGTCAATGCGTCCTCACGGAAGGCACCGCGCCGCCTGGCCTC
GGTGGGCGTCACTTCCTCGCTGCGCTCAAGTGCGCGGTACAGGGTCGAGCGATGCACGCCAAGCAGTGCA
GCCGCCTCTTTCACGGTGCGGCCTTCCTGGTCGATCAGCTCGCGGGCGTGCGCGATCTGTGCCGGGGTGA
GGGTAGGGCGGGGGCCAAACTTCACGCCTCGGGCCTTGGCGGCCTCGCGCCCGCTCCGGGTGCGGTCGAT
GATTAGGGAACGCTCGAACTCGGCAATGCCGGCGAACACGGTCAACACCATGCGGCCGGCCGGCGTGGTG
GTGTCGGCCCACGGCTCTGCCAGGCTACGCAGGCCCGCGCCGGCCTCCTGGATGCGCTCGGCAATGTCCA
GTAGGTCGCGGGTGCTGCGGGCCAGGCGGTCTAGCCTGGTCACTGTCACAACGTCGCCAGGGCGTAGGTG
GTCAAGCATCCTGGCCAGCTCCGGGCGGTCGCGCCTGGTGCCGGTGATCTTCTCGGAAAACAGCTTGGTG
CAGCCGGCCGCGTGCAGTTCGGCCCGTTGGTTGGTCAAGTCCTGGTCGTCGGTGCTGACGCGGGCATAGC
CCAGCAGGCCAGCGGCGGCGCTCTTGTTCATGGCGTAATGTCTCCGGTTCTAGTCGCAAGTATTCTACTT
TATGCGACTAAAACACGCGACAAGAAAACGCCAGGAAAAGGGCAGGGCGGCAGCCTGTCGCGTAACTTAG
GACTTGTGCGACATGTCGTTTTCAGAAGACGGCTGCACTGAACGTCAGAAGCCGACTGCACTATAGCAGC
GGAGGGGTTGGATCAAAGTACTTTGATCCCGAGGGGAACCCTGTGGTTGGCATGCACATACAAATGGACG
AACGGATAAACCT
Features (pLannotate 1.2.2; 31 found; start..end, strand, type, name):
     54..78      -  misc_feature   RB T-DNA repeat: right border repeat from nopaline C58 T-DNA
    144..298     -  CDS            lacZα (fragment): LacZα fragment of β-galactosidase; lacZ fragment
    301..328     -  misc_feature   MCS (fragment): pUC18/19 multiple cloning site
    334..458     +  protein_bind   attR1: mutant version of attR; recombination site for the Gateway® LR reaction LR Clonase™
    495..525     +  promoter       lac UV5 promoter: E. coli lac promoter with an "up" mutation
    549..578     +  promoter       cat promoter (fragment): promoter of the E. coli cat gene encoding chloramphenicol acetyltransferase
    579..1238    +  CDS            CmR: chloramphenicol acetyltransferase; cat; confers resistance to chloramphenicol
   1417..1575    +  CDS            ccdA (fragment): CCDA_ECO57 - Also known as H, letA. Experimental evidence at protein level: Swiss-Prot protein existence level 1. Antitoxin component of a type II toxin-antitoxin (TA) system which inhibits the post-segregational killing (PSK) of plasmid-free cells, also referred to as a plasmid addiction system. Binds to and blocks the activity of CcdB; will also remove bound CcdB protein from the CcdB-GyrA complex by forming a CcdA-CcdB complex, a process termed rejuvenation. Functions as a transcriptional corepressor for the ccdAB operon, repression also requires CcdB (By similarity). From Escherichia coli
   1580..1885    +  CDS            ccdB: CcdB, a bacterial toxin that poisons DNA gyrase; ccdB; Plasmids containing the ccdB gene cannot be propagated in standard E. coli strains.
   1926..2048    -  protein_bind   attR3: mutant version of attR; recombination site for the Gateway® LR reaction LR Clonase™
   2030..2050    -  protein_bind   attB2: mutant version of attB; core recombination site for the Gateway® BP reaction BP Clonase™
   2056..2073    -  misc_feature   MCS (fragment): pUC18/19 multiple cloning site
   2086..3894    +  CDS            uidA: BGLR_ECOLI - Also known as gurA, gusA. Experimental evidence at protein level: Swiss-Prot protein existence level 1. From Escherichia coli (strain K12).
   3968..4220    +  terminator     NOS terminator: nopaline synthase terminator and poly(A) signal
   4276..4298    -  protein_bind   lac operator (fragment): The lac repressor binds to the lac operator to inhibit transcription in E. coli. This inhibition can be relieved by adding lactose or isopropyl-β-D-thiogalactopyranoside (IPTG). lac repressor encoded by lacI
   4302..4332    -  promoter       lac promoter: promoter for the E. coli lac operon
   4347..4368    -  protein_bind   CAP binding site: CAP binding activates transcription in the presence of cAMP. E. coli catabolite activator protein
   4453..4627    -  polyA_signal   CaMV poly(A) signal: cauliflower mosaic virus polyadenylation signal
   4684..5476    -  CDS            NeoR/KanR (fragment): aminoglycoside phosphotransferase from Tn5; aph(3')-II (or nptII); confers resistance to neomycin, kanamycin, and G418 (Geneticin®)
   5544..6220    -  promoter       CaMV 35S promoter (enhanced): cauliflower mosaic virus 35S promoter with a duplicated enhancer region
   6415..6439    -  misc_feature   LB T-DNA repeat: left border repeat from nopaline C58 T-DNA
   6698..6721    +  promoter       Pc promoter (fragment): intI1 (promoter lies within the coding sequence); class 1 integron promoter
   6897..6953    +  CDS            GmR (fragment): gentamycin acetyltransferase; aacC1; confers resistance to gentamycin
   6964..7751    +  CDS            SmR (fragment): aminoglycoside adenylyltransferase (Murphy, 1985); aadA; confers resistance to spectinomycin and streptomycin
   7997..8585    +  rep_origin     ori: high-copy-number ColE1/pMB1/pBR322/pUC origin of replication
   8771..8911    -  misc_feature   bom: basis of mobility region from pBR322
   9013..9052    -  CDS            rop (fragment): Rop protein, which maintains plasmids at low copy number; rop
   9255..9449    -  rep_origin     pVS1 oriV: origin of replication for the Pseudomonas plasmid pVS1 (Heeb et al., 2000)
   9515..10588   -  CDS            pVS1 RepA: replication protein from the Pseudomonas plasmid pVS1 (Heeb et al., 2000)
  11017..11646   -  CDS            pVS1 StaA: stability protein from the Pseudomonas plasmid pVS1 (Heeb et al., 2000)
  12206..12607   -  CDS            Y4CG_SINFN (fragment): Protein inferred from homology: Swiss-Prot protein existence level 3. From Sinorhizobium fredii (strain NBRC 101917 / NGR234).
