[The description below was written by a language model from this plasmid's Addgene catalogue record and pLannotate feature annotations shown in this document.]
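Description:
pMpGWB404 is an empty Gateway destination binary vector for Agrobacterium-mediated plant transformation. It was built on the pMpGWB400 backbone and designed for the liverwort Marchantia polymorpha, though it is also usable in other plants. The backbone outside the T-DNA carries a ColE1/pBR322-type origin with a bom site for replication in E. coli. It also carries the pVS1 oriV with RepA and StaA for replication and stable maintenance in Agrobacterium. An aadA gene provides spectinomycin/streptomycin resistance for bacterial selection. The unrecombined vector still contains the ccdB toxin gene, so it is propagated in a ccdB-tolerant strain (DB3.1) under combined chloramphenicol and spectinomycin selection.

Between the nopaline-type right and left T-DNA borders sits a Gateway cassette flanked by attR sites. One of these is annotated as attR3 with an overlapping attB2 core, and it presumably functions as the attR2 partner. The cassette encloses the chloramphenicol resistance gene and ccdB for counter-selection. Directly downstream are the E. coli uidA (GUS) coding sequence and a NOS terminator. An LR reaction with an entry clone replaces the cassette and places the incoming fragment upstream of GUS, giving a C-terminal GUS fusion on the insert.

No plant promoter is annotated upstream of attR1. This suggests that the user supplies the regulatory sequence, for example a promoter or a promoter-plus-gene fragment for reporter or translational fusion analysis, although the record does not state this explicitly. Transformed plant tissue is selected through an nptII gene driven by an enhanced CaMV 35S promoter with a CaMV poly(A) signal, which confers G418 resistance. The annotated sequence is 12,893 nt, while the listed 9,287 bp refers to the parental backbone.
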