Addgene plasmid #68669: pMpGWB404
Purpose: (Empty Backbone) Gateway binary vector designed for transgenic research with Marchantia polymorpha as well as other plants
Depositing lab: Takayuki Kohchi. Depositing organization: Kyoto University, Graduate School of Biostudies. Publication: Development of Gateway Binary Vector Series with Four Different Selection Markers for the Liverwort Marchantia polymorpha. Ishizaki K, Nishihama R, Ueda M, Inoue K, Ishida S, Nishimura Y, Shikanai T, Kohchi T. PLoS One. 2015 Sep 25;10(9):e0138876. doi: 10.1371/journal.pone.0138876. eCollection 2015. PONE-D-15-25288 PubMed 26406247.
Backbone
  Vector backbone: pMpGWB400
  Backbone manufacturer: Kohchi Lab., Kyoto University
  Backbone size (bp): 9287
  Modifications to backbone: Coding sequence for GUS is cloned downstream of the Gateway cassette.
  Vector type: Plant Expression
  Selectable markers: Neomycin (select with G418)
  Tag / fusion protein: GUS (C terminal on insert)
Growth in bacteria
  Bacterial resistance: Chloramphenicol and Spectinomycin, 25 & 50 μg/mL
  Growth temperature: 37°C
  Growth strain: DB3.1
  Copy number: High Copy
Gene/Insert
  Cloning method: Gateway Cloning
Resource information
  A portion of this plasmid was derived from a plasmid made by: The Gateway cassette was provided by Tsuyoshi Nakagawa at Shimane University, Japan.
Terms and licenses: Academic/Nonprofit Terms; Industry Terms: Not Available to Industry
How to cite: pMpGWB404 was a gift from Takayuki Kohchi (Addgene plasmid # 68669 ; http://n2t.net/addgene:68669 ; RRID:Addgene_68669)
