>Addgene plasmid #68669 | pMpGWB404 | addgene partial sequence | sequence record 128946 | ccdB-Fwd 5'-GCATGATGACCACCGATATG-3'
AATGTCAGGCTCCCTTATACACAGCCAGTCTGCAGGTCGACCATAGTGACTGGATATGTTGTGTTTTACA
GTATTATGTAGCTCTGTTTTTTATGCANAATCTAATTTAATATATTGATATTTATATCATTTTACGTTTC
TCGTTCAGCTTTCTTGTACAAAGTGGTTCGATCTAGAGGATCCCCGGGTGGTCAGTCCCTTATGTTACGT
CCTGTAGAAACCCCAACCCGTGAAATCAAAAAAC
