>Addgene plasmid #68669 | pMpGWB404 | addgene partial sequence | sequence record 128947 | CAT-R 5'-GCAACTGACTGAAATGCCTC-3'
CCAGTGATTTTTTTCTCCATTTTAGCTTCCTTAGCTCCTGAAAATCTCGACGGATCCTAACTCAAAATCC
ACACATTATACGAGCCGGAAGCATAAAGTGTAAAGCCTGGGGTGCCTAATGCGGCCCCTCGAGGGGCCGC
CATAGTGACTGGATATGTTGTGTTTTACAGTATTATGTAGTCTGTTTTTTATGCAAAATCTAATTTAATA
TATTGATATTTATATCATTTTACGTTTCTCGTTCAGCTTTTTTGTACAAACTTGTTTGATTAGAGTCGAC
CTGCAGGCATGCAAGCTTGGCACTGGCCGTCGTTTTACAACGTCGTGACTGGGAAAACCCTGGCGTTACC
CAACTTAATCGCCTTGCAGCACATCCCCCTTTCGCCAGCTGGCG
